Addgene plasmid #191367: pHAGE-IRES-puro-NLS-NLS-dMisCas13b-3xGFP-NLS
Depositing lab: Ling-Ling Chen. Publication: Multi-color RNA imaging with CRISPR-Cas13b systems in living cells. Yang LZ, Gao BQ, Huang Y, Wang Y, Yang L, Chen LL. Cell Insight. 2022 Jun 15;1(4):100044. doi: 10.1016/j.cellin.2022.100044. eCollection 2022 Aug. PubMed 37192858.
Backbone
  Vector backbone: pHAGE
  Vector type: Mammalian Expression
Growth in bacteria
  Bacterial resistance: Ampicillin, 100 μg/mL
  Growth temperature: 37°C
  Growth strain: NEB Stable
  Copy number: High Copy
Gene/Insert
  Gene/Insert name: NLS-NLS-dMisCas13b-3xGFP-NLS
  Species: Synthetic
  Tag / fusion protein: 3xGFP (C terminal on insert)
  Cloning method: Unknown
Terms and licenses: Academic/Nonprofit Terms; Industry Terms: Not Available to Industry
How to cite: pHAGE-IRES-puro-NLS-NLS-dMisCas13b-3xGFP-NLS was a gift from Ling-Ling Chen (Addgene plasmid # 191367 ; http://n2t.net/addgene:191367 ; RRID:Addgene_191367)
