[The description below was written by a language model from this plasmid's Addgene catalogue record and pLannotate feature annotations shown in this document.]
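Description:
pHAGE-IRES-puro-NLS-NLS-dMisCas13b-3xGFP-NLS is a 14.3 kb HIV-1-derived lentiviral transfer plasmid on the pHAGE backbone, catalogued as a mammalian expression vector. It is propagated in E. coli through a high-copy ColE1/pUC-type origin with ampicillin selection (AmpR, β-lactamase). The viral portion comprises a truncated 5' LTR, the Ψ packaging signal with an adjoining gag fragment, the Rev response element for Rev-dependent nuclear export of the genomic RNA, the cPPT/CTS element, and a self-inactivating ΔU3 3' LTR. Together these allow the cassette to be packaged into lentiviral particles and integrated into target cells, while disabling LTR-driven transcription after integration.

Between the LTRs, the human EF-1α promoter drives a single bicistronic transcript. The first open reading frame is the synthetic fusion NLS-NLS-dMisCas13b-3xGFP-NLS: a catalytically dead ("d") Cas13b RNA-guided RNA-binding protein flanked by nuclear localisation signals and carrying three tandem GFP copies at its C terminus, which the annotation identifies as superfolder GFP. The Cas13b coding region itself is not annotated in the feature table, but it presumably occupies the large unannotated stretch between the promoter and the first GFP. The short SBP hit within that stretch is probably a spurious match. Downstream, an EMCV IRES permits translation of puromycin N-acetyltransferase from the same mRNA, so puromycin selection enriches for cells expressing the fusion, and a WPRE enhances transcript expression.

According to the associated publication, the construct belongs to a set of CRISPR-Cas13b tools for multi-colour RNA imaging in living cells. The fluorescent dCas13b would be directed to target transcripts by a guide RNA, which this plasmid does not appear to encode.
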