Features (pLannotate 1.2.2; 27 found; start..end, strand, type, name):
    377..634     +  LTR            5' LTR (truncated): truncated 5' long terminal repeat (LTR) from HIV-1
    681..806     +  misc_feature   HIV-1 Ψ: packaging signal of human immunodeficiency virus type 1
    790..1128    +  CDS            HIV-1 gag (fragment): gag protein from human immunodeficiency virus 1; gag
   1303..1536    +  misc_feature   RRE: The Rev response element (RRE) of HIV-1 allows for Rev-dependent mRNA export from the nucleus to the cytoplasm.
   1913..2013    +  CDS            Rev (fragment): human immunodeficiency virus 1 (HIV-1) Rev protein; rev; enhances nuclear export of unspliced and incompletely spliced viral mRNAs
   2058..2175    +  misc_feature   cPPT/CTS: central polypurine tract and central termination sequence of HIV-1
   2223..3401    +  promoter       EF-1α promoter: strong constitutive promoter for human elongation factor EF-1α
   6648..6665    +  CDS            SBP (fragment): streptavidin-binding peptide selected from a peptide library; binds streptavidin with nanomolar affinity (Keefe et al., 2001)
   7293..8006    +  CDS            superfolder GFP: GFP variant that folds robustly even when fused to poorly folded proteins (Pédelacq et al., 2006)
   8025..8738    +  CDS            superfolder GFP: GFP variant that folds robustly even when fused to poorly folded proteins (Pédelacq et al., 2006)
   8757..9470    +  CDS            superfolder GFP: GFP variant that folds robustly even when fused to poorly folded proteins (Pédelacq et al., 2006)
   9514..10087   +  misc_feature   IRES: internal ribosome entry site (IRES) of the encephalomyocarditis virus (EMCV)
  10107..10706   +  CDS            PuroR: puromycin N-acetyltransferase; pac from Streptomyces alboniger; confers resistance to puromycin
  10725..11313   +  misc_feature   WPRE: woodchuck hepatitis virus posttranscriptional regulatory element
  11321..11386   +  CDS            nef (fragment): NEF_HV1Z2 - Experimental evidence at protein level: Swiss-Prot protein existence level 1. Extracellular Nef protein targets CD4(+) T-lymphocytes for apoptosis by interacting with CXCR4 surface receptors. From Human immunodeficiency virus type 1 group M subtype D (isolate Z2/CDC-Z34) (HIV-1).
  11388..11621   +  LTR            3' LTR (ΔU3): self-inactivating 3' long terminal repeat (LTR) from HIV-1
  11826..11930   +  promoter       AmpR promoter: bla
  11931..12791   +  CDS            AmpR: β-lactamase; bla; confers resistance to ampicillin, carbenicillin, and related antibiotics
  12962..13550   +  rep_origin     ori: high-copy-number ColE1/pMB1/pBR322/pUC origin of replication
  13733..13787   +  CDS            lacI (fragment): lac repressor; lacI; The lac repressor binds to the lac operator to inhibit transcription in E. coli. This inhibition can be relieved by adding lactose or isopropyl-β-D-thiogalactopyranoside (IPTG).
  13793..13886   +  rep_origin     SV40 ori (fragment): SV40 origin of replication
  13911..13948   +  CDS            lacI (fragment): lac repressor; lacI; The lac repressor binds to the lac operator to inhibit transcription in E. coli. This inhibition can be relieved by adding lactose or isopropyl-β-D-thiogalactopyranoside (IPTG).
  13961..13982   +  protein_bind   CAP binding site: CAP binding activates transcription in the presence of cAMP. E. coli catabolite activator protein
  13997..14027   +  promoter       lac promoter: promoter for the E. coli lac operon
  14031..14053   +  protein_bind   lac operator (fragment): The lac repressor binds to the lac operator to inhibit transcription in E. coli. This inhibition can be relieved by adding lactose or isopropyl-β-D-thiogalactopyranoside (IPTG). lac repressor encoded by lacI
  14085..14168   +  polyA_signal   SV40 poly(A) signal (fragment): SV40 polyadenylation signal
  14335..329     +  CDS            nef (fragment) (across the origin): NEF_HV1BR - Experimental evidence at protein level: Swiss-Prot protein existence level 1. Extracellular Nef protein targets CD4(+) T-lymphocytes for apoptosis by interacting with CXCR4 surface receptors (PubMed:14990729). From Human immunodeficiency virus type 1 group M subtype B (isolate BRU/LAI) (HIV-1).
>Addgene plasmid #191367 | pHAGE-IRES-puro-NLS-NLS-dMisCas13b-3xGFP-NLS | addgene full sequence | sequence record 375469 | Addgene NGS Result
TGGAAGGGCTAATTCACTCCCAAAGAAGACAAGATATCCTTGATCTGTGGATCTACCACACACAAGGCTA
CTTCCCTGATTAGCAGAACTACACACCAGGGCCAGGGGTCAGATATCCACTGACCTTTGGATGGTGCTAC
AAGCTAGTACCAGTTGAGCCAGATAAGGTAGAAGAGGCCAATAAAGGAGAGAACACCAGCTTGTTACACC
CTGTGAGCCTGCATGGGATGGATGACCCGGAGAGAGAAGTGTTAGAGTGGAGGTTTGACAGCCGCCTAGC
ATTTCATCACGTGGCCCGAGAGCTGCATCCGGAGTACTTCAAGAACTGCTGATATCGAGCTTGCTACAAG
GGACTTTCCGCTGGGGACTTTCCAGGGAGGCGTGGCCTGGGCGGGACTGGGGAGTGGCGAGCCCTCAGAT
CCTGCATATAAGCAGCTGCTTTTTGCCTGTACTGGGTCTCTCTGGTTAGACCAGATCTGAGCCTGGGAGC
TCTCTGGCTAACTAGGGAACCCACTGCTTAAGCCTCAATAAAGCTTGCCTTGAGTGCTTCAAGTAGTGTG
TGCCCGTCTGTTGTGTGACTCTGGTAACTAGAGATCCCTCAGACCCTTTTAGTCAGTGTGGAAAATCTCT
AGCAGTGGCGCCCGAACAGGGACTTGAAAGCGAAAGGGAAACCAGAGGAGCTCTCTCGACGCAGGACTCG
GCTTGCTGAAGCGCGCACGGCAAGAGGCGAGGGGCGGCGACTGGTGAGTACGCCAAAAATTTTGACTAGC
GGAGGCTAGAAGGAGAGAGATGGGTGCGAGAGCGTCAGTATTAAGCGGGGGAGAATTAGATCGCGATGGG
AAAAAATTCGGTTAAGGCCAGGGGGAAAGAAAAAATATAAATTAAAACATATAGTATGGGCAAGCAGGGA
GCTAGAACGATTCGCAGTTAATCCTGGCCTGTTAGAAACATCAGAAGGCTGTAGACAAATACTGGGACAG
CTACAACCATCCCTTCAGACAGGATCAGAAGAACTTAGATCATTATATAATACAGTAGCAACCCTCTATT
GTGTGCATCAAAGGATAGAGATAAAAGACACCAAGGAAGCTTTAGACAAGATAGAGGAAGAGCAAAACAA
AAGTAAGACCACCGCACAGCAAGCGGCCGGCCGCTGATCTTCAGACCTGGAGGAGGAGATATGAGGGACA
ATTGGAGAAGTGAATTATATAAATATAAAGTAGTAAAAATTGAACCATTAGGAGTAGCACCCACCAAGGC
AAAGAGAAGAGTGGTGCAGAGAGAAAAAAGAGCAGTGGGAATAGGAGCTTTGTTCCTTGGGTTCTTGGGA
GCAGCAGGAAGCACTATGGGCGCAGCGTCAATGACGCTGACGGTACAGGCCAGACAATTATTGTCTGGTA
TAGTGCAGCAGCAGAACAATTTGCTGAGGGCTATTGAGGCGCAACAGCATCTGTTGCAACTCACAGTCTG
GGGCATCAAGCAGCTCCAGGCAAGAATCCTGGCTGTGGAAAGATACCTAAAGGATCAACAGCTCCTGGGG
ATTTGGGGTTGCTCTGGAAAACTCATTTGCACCACTGCTGTGCCTTGGAATGCTAGTTGGAGTAATAAAT
CTCTGGAACAGATTTGGAATCACACGACCTGGATGGAGTGGGACAGAGAAATTAACAATTACACAAGCTT
AATACACTCCTTAATTGAAGAATCGCAAAACCAGCAAGAAAAGAATGAACAAGAATTATTGGAATTAGAT
AAATGGGCAAGTTTGTGGAATTGGTTTAACATAACAAATTGGCTGTGGTATATAAAATTATTCATAATGA
TAGTAGGAGGCTTGGTAGGTTTAAGAATAGTTTTTGCTGTACTTTCTATAGTGAATAGAGTTAGGCAGGG
ATATTCACCATTATCGTTTCAGACCCACCTCCCAACCCCGAGGGGACCCGACAGGCCCGAAGGAATAGAA
GAAGAAGGTGGAGAGAGAGACAGAGACAGATCCATTCGATTAGTGAACGGATCTCGACGGTATCGCCGAA
TTCACAAATGGCAGTATTCATCCACAATTTTAAAAGAAAAGGGGGGATTGGGGGGTACAGTGCAGGGGAA
AGAATAGTAGACATAATAGCAACAGACATACAAACTAAAGAATTACAAAAACAAATTACAAAAATTCAAA
ATTTTCGGGTTTATTACAGGGACAGCAGAGATCCAGTTTGGACTAGTCGTGAGGCTCCGGTGCCCGTCAG
TGGGCAGAGCGCACATCGCCCACAGTCCCCGAGAAGTTGGGGGGAGGGGTCGGCAATTGAACCGGTGCCT
AGAGAAGGTGGCGCGGGGTAAACTGGGAAAGTGATGTCGTGTACTGGCTCCGCCTTTTTCCCGAGGGTGG
GGGAGAACCGTATATAAGTGCAGTAGTCGCCGTGAACGTTCTTTTTCGCAACGGGTTTGCCGCCAGAACA
CAGGTAAGTGCCGTGTGTGGTTCCCGCGGGCCTGGCCTCTTTACGGGTTATGGCCCTTGCGTGCCTTGAA
TTACTTCCACCTGGCTGCAGTACGTGATTCTTGATCCCGAGCTTCGGGTTGGAAGTGGGTGGGAGAGTTC
GAGGCCTTGCGCTTAAGGAGCCCCTTCGCCTCGTGCTTGAGTTGAGGCCTGGCCTGGGCGCTGGGGCCGC
CGCGTGCGAATCTGGTGGCACCTTCGCGCCTGTCTCGCTGCTTTCGATAAGTCTCTAGCCATTTAAAATT
TTTGATGACCTGCTGCGACGCTTTTTTTCTGGCAAGATAGTCTTGTAAATGCGGGCCAAGATCTGCACAC
TGGTATTTCGGTTTTTGGGGCCGCGGGCGGCGACGGGGCCCGTGCGTCCCAGCGCACATGTTCGGCGAGG
CGGGGCCTGCGAGCGCGGCCACCGAGAATCGGACGGGGGTAGTCTCAAGCTGGCCGGCCTGCTCTGGTGC
CTGGCCTCGCGCCGCCGTGTATCGCCCCGCCCTGGGCGGCAAGGCTGGCCCGGTCGGCACCAGTTGCGTG
AGCGGAAAGATGGCCGCTTCCCGGCCCTGCTGCAGGGAGCTCAAAATGGAGGACGCGGCGCTCGGGAGAG
CGGGCGGGTGAGTCACCCACACAAAGGAAAAGGGCCTTTCCGTCCTCAGCCGTCGCTTCATGTGACTCCA
CGGAGTACCGGGCGCCGTCCAGGCACCTCGATTAGTTCTCGAGCTTTTGGAGTACGTCGTCTTTAGGTTG
GGGGGAGGGGTTTTATGCGATGGAGTTTCCCCACACTGAGTGGGTGGAGACTGAAGTTAGGCCAGCTTGG
CACTTGATGTAATTCTCCTTGGAATTTGCCCTTTTTGAGTTTGGATCTTGGTTCATTCTCAAGCCTCAGA
CAGTGGTTCAAAGTTTTTTTCTTCCATTTCAGGTGTCGTGAAGCGGCCGCATGAAGCGACCTGCCGCCAC
AAAGAAGGCTGGACAGGCTAAGAAGAAGAAAGCTAGCATGCCCAAAAAGAAGAGGAAAGTGTTCGTGAGA
TATAGCCCTGAGTCCTGGCCTAGGCACTTCCACGGCCTGCAGCAGAGACTGCCCACCCCCATCGGCCAGC
ACACCTTCCTGAGTGATAACTTTAACACCATGGACATCCGGCTGAGTAAGAATAGAGCCCTGCTGGCAGC
TTACCTGAATATGGCCCAGCAGAACGTGTACGTGACCCTGCTGCACATCTCCCAGCTGATGGGAGTGGAG
GAGACCAAAGACCTGTCTAACCGCATGTACGACTTTCAGATTCTGCAGGAGCTTAAGACCGGGAAGAAGG
GCGCCGAGTCTGAGCAGATGGTGAAGTCTGAGAGAGTGCAGAAGATCATTCTCCTGCTGTATCGCAACTT
CCCTTTCCTGAAGGCCTTCGTGGAGGCTAAGTACAAGCAGCAGGAGAAGAACAATGGGGGCAAAAACAAG
GGCGGCGGAAAAAACACACAGAAGAATAAGAAAACCCCTGACAATACAAGCAACGAGGAGCAGCTGGAGT
TCACTGAGAGTGAGCTGGGCAAGCTGCCCATTCCACCACATGAGTACAGAACCATCCTGTGTGATGTGTT
CAGGCTGATCAATGACCTGGCCAATGAGTACACAGCCTTCAGCCCTGAGAAACGCACTGGCGGCGCTAAG
GAGTCCCACGAAAAGTGCCAGAAGAAGATGCTGAGCTACCTGTACCTGTGCCTGGACGGAGGCAGAAGGG
TGGTGAAGGAGCGGTTCAAGGACACCTTCCAAGAGAAGGACTTTAACTTTCTCACCCAGGGCCCAAGATA
CAGCCTCCAGAAAGACGGAGATAAGAAGAAGGCCGAGGAAAGACCTAATTTTTACTACAGACTGAAGGAT
GACCAGGGACTGTTCTCTTACGTCGGTATCCTCCTGTTCATCAGCCTGTTCCTGCACAAGAGGTATATTT
CCGAGATGCTGGCCCAGTCCGGGCTGTTTTATACACCTCGGTACTGGAAGGGCCAGCCAGTGAACGTGGA
ACTGGAGAGGAGGATCATCAGTGAGATCTTTTCCATCTATCGCATCAGGCTGCCCAAGGAGAGAATCGAC
TCCACCAGACCAGATTACGCCCTCGGCCTGGATATGCTGAATGAGCTGCAGAAGTGCCCTAATGAGCTGT
ATGAGACCTTCTCACCTAAAGACCAGGCTGAGTTTAGAGTGAAGCGGGAGTATGACGAGAGCGGCGAAGG
CACAGAAGAGGGCGAGGTGCTGCTGAAAAGATTCGAGGACAGATTCCCTTATTTCGCCATTCGCTATCTG
GACGAGAATAGAGTGTTCGACGACATCAGATTCCAGGTGAGCATCGGCAAGTATAGGTACAAATTCTACA
ATAAGCTGTGCATCGACGTGGTGAGCAGCAATCGGAACGATGACTGCTATCGCCTGAGGTCCCTGCAGAA
AGAGATTAATGGCTTCGGCAGACTGAATGAAGTGGAGTACGAGAGAATCCTGAGATACGGGTCTCACATC
CACGTGGAGAAGCCTGAGGGCGACGACACCCCCTACCTGACTGACCATCATACCAGCTACCTGTTTAACG
GCAATAGGATCGGCCTGCTGTTCAACCAGGAGAACGGCAGGCACGATCTGGAGGAGATCAGAGGAAACTG
CCTGTATCTGCCTCACCTGACTTTTGCATCCTCCTCCGAGGGAAAGGATGCCAGGCGCGTGCCCCCCATC
GCCTGGCTGTCCACCTATGAGCTGCCTGCCCTGATCTTCCACCACCTGCTGTGCAGACACTATGGCCTGG
AGAGAACTGCCACCGAGAGCATCATCAAGGAATGTGTGGGCCTGTACCACCGGCTGTTTACTGATATCCG
CGACGGTAAACTGCTCCCCGGAGAGGCCCTGGGCATCCAGGCCGAGGAGTCCACAAGGAGCGAGATTAGT
AGGATCAAGAAGGGTGAACCCCTGCCCCAGAACATCTCTGAAAAGATTGAAACCTTCCTGAGCACTCACT
ACTGCACCGAACAGGTGTGCCTGCACATCCAGGACATTCCTAAGAAAATCATCGATTACCTGATCGGGAA
AAACATCGACCAGGACATGAGCGGACTCTTTAAGCAGAGAAGCAGAGAGCGGATTAATAAGATGTATGAG
TCCACTAAAATTCGCCTCAAGAAGTTCAAGACCGACCTGGACCTGCAGGGCAACGGCGACAATAAGTTTG
GAAAGAAGAGGTACACTGACATTAGGCCAGGACAGCTGGCCGACTATCTGGCCAAGGACCTGCTGTTCTT
CCAGCCATATGACGACGAGAAGAAGAATAAGGTCACTGGACTGAACTATCAGATCCTGCAGGCCGCACTG
GCCATCTACAATCACAACCTGGATGAGCTCAGACGACTCTTCAAAAATGCCCGGCTGCTCGTGCCCGAGA
ATCCTAAGATGGAGCACCCTTTCCTGGGCTCTGTGCTGCACAAGTCCCCCCGGACCACTCTGCAGTTCTA
CGCCTACTACCTGCTCGAGAAGATCTCTTACCTGAAAAAGAGACTCGACGATCCTAACGAGACATTCGCC
GATCTGTTTAGATATAAGCAGAGGCAGAAATGGCAGACTAGAGACAGCCAGTGGTATAGGGCCTTGGCTG
GCAGGTACATGGCTGAGATGATGGAAGAGGGCACCATGAATTTTAAACCCGTGGAGCTGCCAAGAGGGCT
GTTTGAAAGACCTATCAAGCGGCTGCTGACCAATATCCTGACTAAGCGGACCGACAGCGATAGCCAGGCC
CTGCTGAAGATCGTGGAGAGCCCCAGGTGCAACGTGAGCTACCTGATTGCTCAGTATTTCACTCTGATTC
TGCACGACGATTCCCAGCCCTTTTACCACCCTAACAAACGCTACAAAAGGACCTACCAGTATTTCAACAT
CCTGAACAATAGAAAGGAGCGGAATAAGCTCGTGCAGGTGTACTACACTCTGGATGAGATGGAGGCTTAC
TTTAAGGATACCGAATCTCTGAAGAAGAGGTATAAGGACTACCTGACTAGCTCCGAGGCTAAGAAGCACC
CAGCCCCCGAGCAGAGGCTGAAGAAGTATCTGTCAGAGTATCGCAAGAATGAGACCACCATTAGACGGTA
CAGAGTGCAGGACATGCTGGTGTTTCTGATGGCCAAAATTCTGCTGCTGGAAAAGGGCGGCCTCGAAGCC
GGCGAGCTGGAGCAGTACAAGCTGTCCCACATTCAGCCCACCACCGGCCAGAACAGCGGCCAGAACATCC
TGAGCCTGCAGGTGCCCTTTAACATCACCGTGAAGCTGGACGATGGCACAGAGAGAAGCATCACCCAGGA
AGTGATCAAGGTGAAAAATTATGGCGACTTCTTTAGATTTCTCTATGATGACCGGGTGGCATCCCTGCTG
CCTTATACTCAGGAGGACATTCCCCTGGAGCGGGCCCTGCTGGAGAAGGAGCTGGAGGGATACGACAGGG
AGAGAATCCCTATTTTCAAGAGCGTGCACTGCATGGAGAAGGAGATCCTGAGGCTGTGCCCTGAACTGAA
TGATCCCCAGTCCAGCCAGTACAAGTATACCACAGATATTGGCACTGAGAAGATCGTGAAGGAGAATTTC
AGGGCCATGCTGACTGAGCTGTGTAGCCGGGGCCTGCTCCCTGAGAACGAGATCGAGATGATGGTGGAGA
TCGCCAATAGCTTTTCCGCCAATAGATACGCCTGCGTGAACCTGAAGGGCAAGAATATCCCAATGATCGC
CATCTCCATCCAGCGGAAGTTCGACGGCGTGGTGGGCAGAACCATCGGAAAGAATAAGAACGCGGGAGGT
GGATCCGGAAGTATGCGTAAAGGCGAAGAGCTGTTCACTGGTGTCGTCCCTATTCTGGTGGAACTGGATG
GTGATGTCAACGGTCATAAGTTTTCCGTGCGTGGCGAGGGTGAAGGTGACGCAACTAATGGTAAACTGAC
GCTGAAGTTCATCTGTACTACTGGTAAACTGCCGGTACCTTGGCCGACTCTGGTAACGACGCTGACTTAT
GGTGTTCAGTGCTTTGCTCGTTATCCGGACCATATGAAGCAGCATGACTTCTTCAAGTCCGCCATGCCGG
AAGGCTATGTGCAGGAACGCACGATTTCCTTTAAGGATGACGGCACGTACAAAACGCGTGCGGAAGTGAA
ATTTGAAGGCGATACCCTGGTAAACCGCATTGAGCTGAAAGGCATTGACTTTAAAGAAGACGGCAATATC
CTGGGCCATAAGCTGGAATACAATTTTAACAGCCACAATGTTTACATCACCGCCGATAAACAAAAAAATG
GCATTAAAGCGAATTTTAAAATTCGCCACAACGTGGAGGATGGCAGCGTGCAGCTGGCTGATCACTACCA
GCAAAACACTCCAATCGGTGATGGTCCTGTTCTGCTGCCAGACAATCACTATCTGAGCACGCAAAGCGTT
CTGTCTAAAGATCCGAACGAGAAACGCGATCATATGGTTCTGCTGGAGTTCGTAACCGCAGCGGGCATCA
CGCATGGTATGGATGAACTGTACAAATCTGGCGGCCGCTCTGGCATGCGTAAAGGCGAAGAGCTGTTCAC
TGGTGTCGTCCCTATTCTGGTGGAACTGGATGGTGATGTCAACGGTCATAAGTTTTCCGTGCGTGGCGAG
GGTGAAGGTGACGCAACTAATGGTAAACTGACGCTGAAGTTCATCTGTACTACTGGTAAACTGCCGGTAC
CTTGGCCGACTCTGGTAACGACGCTGACTTATGGTGTTCAGTGCTTTGCTCGTTATCCGGACCATATGAA
GCAGCATGACTTCTTCAAGTCCGCCATGCCGGAAGGCTATGTGCAGGAACGCACGATTTCCTTTAAGGAT
GACGGCACGTACAAAACGCGTGCGGAAGTGAAATTTGAAGGCGATACCCTGGTAAACCGCATTGAGCTGA
AAGGCATTGACTTTAAAGAAGACGGCAATATCCTGGGCCATAAGCTGGAATACAATTTTAACAGCCACAA
TGTTTACATCACCGCCGATAAACAAAAAAATGGCATTAAAGCGAATTTTAAAATTCGCCACAACGTGGAG
GATGGCAGCGTGCAGCTGGCTGATCACTACCAGCAAAACACTCCAATCGGTGATGGTCCTGTTCTGCTGC
CAGACAATCACTATCTGAGCACGCAAAGCGTTCTGTCTAAAGATCCGAACGAGAAACGCGATCATATGGT
TCTGCTGGAGTTCGTAACCGCAGCGGGCATCACGCATGGTATGGATGAACTGTACAAAGGTAGCATCGAT
GGTAGCATGCGTAAAGGCGAAGAGCTGTTCACTGGTGTCGTCCCTATTCTGGTGGAACTGGATGGTGATG
TCAACGGTCATAAGTTTTCCGTGCGTGGCGAGGGTGAAGGTGACGCAACTAATGGTAAACTGACGCTGAA
GTTCATCTGTACTACTGGTAAACTGCCGGTACCTTGGCCGACTCTGGTAACGACGCTGACTTATGGTGTT
CAGTGCTTTGCTCGTTATCCGGACCATATGAAGCAGCATGACTTCTTCAAGTCCGCCATGCCGGAAGGCT
ATGTGCAGGAACGCACGATTTCCTTTAAGGATGACGGCACGTACAAAACGCGTGCGGAAGTGAAATTTGA
AGGCGATACCCTGGTAAACCGCATTGAGCTGAAAGGCATTGACTTTAAAGAAGACGGCAATATCCTGGGC
CATAAGCTGGAATACAATTTTAACAGCCACAATGTTTACATCACCGCCGATAAACAAAAAAATGGCATTA
AAGCGAATTTTAAAATTCGCCACAACGTGGAGGATGGCAGCGTGCAGCTGGCTGATCACTACCAGCAAAA
CACTCCAATCGGTGATGGTCCTGTTCTGCTGCCAGACAATCACTATCTGAGCACGCAAAGCGTTCTGTCT
AAAGATCCGAACGAGAAACGCGATCATATGGTTCTGCTGGAGTTCGTAACCGCAGCGGGCATCACGCATG
GTATGGATGAACTGTACAAACTCGAGCCAAAGAAAAAGCGGAAAGTGTAATCTAGAGGATCTGCCCCTCT
CCCTCCCCCCCCCCTAACGTTACTGGCCGAAGCCGCTTGGAATAAGGCCGGTGTGCGTTTGTCTATATGT
TATTTTCCACCATATTGCCGTCTTTTGGCAATGTGAGGGCCCGGAAACCTGGCCCTGTCTTCTTGACGAG
CATTCCTAGGGGTCTTTCCCCTCTCGCCAAAGGAATGCAAGGTCTGTTGAATGTCGTGAAGGAAGCAGTT
CCTCTGGAAGCTTCTTGAAGACAAACAACGTCTGTAGCGACCCTTTGCAGGCAGCGGAACCCCCCACCTG
GCGACAGGTGCCTCTGCGGCCAAAAGCCACGTGTATAAGATACACCTGCAAAGGCGGCACAACCCCAGTG
CCACGTTGTGAGTTGGATAGTTGTGGAAAGAGTCAAATGGCTCTCCTCAAGCGTATTCAACAATGGGCTG
AAGGATGCCCAGAAGGTACCCCATTGTATGGGATCTGATCTGGGGCCTCGGTGCACATGCTTTACATGTG
TTTAGTCGAGGTTAAAAAAACGTCTAGGCCCCCCGAACCACGGGGACGTGGTTTTCCTTTGAAAAACACG
ATGATAAGGATCCACCGGAGCTTACCATGACCGAGTACAAGCCCACGGTGCGCCTCGCCACCCGCGACGA
CGTCCCCAGGGCCGTACGCACCCTCGCCGCCGCGTTCGCCGACTACCCCGCCACGCGCCACACCGTCGAT
CCGGACCGCCACATCGAGCGGGTCACCGAGCTGCAAGAACTCTTCCTCACGCGCGTCGGGCTCGACATCG
GCAAGGTGTGGGTCGCGGACGACGGCGCCGCGGTGGCGGTCTGGACCACGCCGGAGAGCGTCGAAGCGGG
GGCGGTGTTCGCCGAGATCGGCCCGCGCATGGCCGAGTTGAGCGGTTCCCGGCTGGCCGCGCAGCAACAG
ATGGAAGGCCTCCTGGCGCCGCACCGGCCCAAGGAGCCCGCGTGGTTCCTGGCCACCGTCGGCGTCTCGC
CCGACCACCAGGGCAAGGGTCTGGGCAGCGCCGTCGTGCTCCCCGGAGTGGAGGCGGCCGAGCGCGCCGG
GGTGCCCGCCTTCCTGGAGACCTCCGCGCCCCGCAACCTCCCCTTCTACGAGCGGCTCGGCTTCACCGTC
ACCGCCGACGTCGAGGTGCCCGAAGGACCGCGCACCTGGTGCATGACCCGCAAGCCCGGTGCCTGACGCC
CATCGATAGATCCTAATCAACCTCTGGATTACAAAATTTGTGAAAGATTGACTGGTATTCTTAACTATGT
TGCTCCTTTTACGCTATGTGGATACGCTGCTTTAATGCCTTTGTATCATGCTATTGCTTCCCGTATGGCT
TTCATTTTCTCCTCCTTGTATAAATCCTGGTTGCTGTCTCTTTATGAGGAGTTGTGGCCCGTTGTCAGGC
AACGTGGCGTGGTGTGCACTGTGTTTGCTGACGCAACCCCCACTGGTTGGGGCATTGCCACCACCTGTCA
GCTCCTTTCCGGGACTTTCGCTTTCCCCCTCCCTATTGCCACGGCGGAACTCATCGCCGCCTGCCTTGCC
CGCTGCTGGACAGGGGCTCGGCTGTTGGGCACTGACAATTCCGTGGTGTTGTCGGGGAAATCATCGTCCT
TTCCTTGGCTGCTCGCCTGTGTTGCCACCTGGATTCTGCGCGGGACGTCCTTCTGCTACGTCCCTTCGGC
CCTCAATCCAGCGGACCTTCCTTCCCGCGGCCTGCTGCCGGCTCTGCGGCCTCTTCCGCGTCTTCGCCTT
CGCCCTCAGACGAGTCGGATCTCCCTTTGGGCCGCCTCCCCGCCTGAGATCCTTTAAGACCAATGACTTA
CAAGGCAGCTGTAGATCTTAGCCACTTTTTAAAAGAAAAGGGGGGACTGGAAGGGCTAATTCACTCCCAA
CGAAGACAAGATCTGCTTTTTGCTTGTACTGGGTCTCTCTGGTTAGACCAGATCTGAGCCTGGGAGCTCT
CTGGCTAACTAGGGAACCCACTGCTTAAGCCTCAATAAAGCTTGCCTTGAGTGCTTCAAGTAGTGTGTGC
CCGTCTGTTGTGTGACTCTGGTAACTAGAGATCCCTCAGACCCTTTTAGTCAGTGTGGAAAATCTCTAGC
AGTAGTAGTTCATGTCATCTTATTATTCAGTATTTATAACTTGCAAAGAAATGAATATCAGAGAGTGAGA
GGCCCGGGTTAATTAAGGAAAGGGCTAGATCATTCTTGAAGACGAAAGGGCCTCGTGATACGCCTATTTT
TATAGGTTAATGTCATGATAATAATGGTTTCTTAGACGTCAGGTGGCACTTTTCGGGGAAATGTGCGCGG
AACCCCTATTTGTTTATTTTTCTAAATACATTCAAATATGTATCCGCTCATGAGACAATAACCCTGATAA
ATGCTTCAATAATATTGAAAAAGGAAGAGTATGAGTATTCAACATTTCCGTGTCGCCCTTATTCCCTTTT
TTGCGGCATTTTGCCTTCCTGTTTTTGCTCACCCAGAAACGCTGGTGAAAGTAAAAGATGCTGAAGATCA
GTTGGGTGCACGAGTGGGTTACATCGAACTGGATCTCAACAGCGGTAAGATCCTTGAGAGTTTTCGCCCC
GAAGAACGTTTTCCAATGATGAGCACTTTTAAAGTTCTGCTATGTGGCGCGGTATTATCCCGTGTTGACG
CCGGGCAAGAGCAACTCGGTCGCCGCATACACTATTCTCAGAATGACTTGGTTGAGTACTCACCAGTCAC
AGAAAAGCATCTTACGGATGGCATGACAGTAAGAGAATTATGCAGTGCTGCCATAACCATGAGTGATAAC
ACTGCGGCCAACTTACTTCTGACAACGATCGGAGGACCGAAGGAGCTAACCGCTTTTTTGCACAACATGG
GGGATCATGTAACTCGCCTTGATCGTTGGGAACCGGAGCTGAATGAAGCCATACCAAACGACGAGCGTGA
CACCACGATGCCTGTAGCAATGGCAACAACGTTGCGCAAACTATTAACTGGCGAACTACTTACTCTAGCT
TCCCGGCAACAATTAATAGACTGGATGGAGGCGGATAAAGTTGCAGGACCACTTCTGCGCTCGGCCCTTC
CGGCTGGCTGGTTTATTGCTGATAAATCTGGAGCCGGTGAGCGTGGGTCTCGCGGTATCATTGCAGCACT
GGGGCCAGATGGTAAGCCCTCCCGTATCGTAGTTATCTACACGACGGGGAGTCAGGCAACTATGGATGAA
CGAAATAGACAGATCGCTGAGATAGGTGCCTCACTGATTAAGCATTGGTAACTGTCAGACCAAGTTTACT
CATATATACTTTAGATTGATTTAAAACTTCATTTTTAATTTAAAAGGATCTAGGTGAAGATCCTTTTTGA
TAATCTCATGACCAAAATCCCTTAACGTGAGTTTTCGTTCCACTGAGCGTCAGACCCCGTAGAAAAGATC
AAAGGATCTTCTTGAGATCCTTTTTTTCTGCGCGTAATCTGCTGCTTGCAAACAAAAAAACCACCGCTAC
CAGCGGTGGTTTGTTTGCCGGATCAAGAGCTACCAACTCTTTTTCCGAAGGTAACTGGCTTCAGCAGAGC
GCAGATACCAAATACTGTTCTTCTAGTGTAGCCGTAGTTAGGCCACCACTTCAAGAACTCTGTAGCACCG
CCTACATACCTCGCTCTGCTAATCCTGTTACCAGTGGCTGCTGCCAGTGGCGATAAGTCGTGTCTTACCG
GGTTGGACTCAAGACGATAGTTACCGGATAAGGCGCAGCGGTCGGGCTGAACGGGGGGTTCGTGCACACA
GCCCAGCTTGGAGCGAACGACCTACACCGAACTGAGATACCTACAGCGTGAGCTATGAGAAAGCGCCACG
CTTCCCGAAGGGAGAAAGGCGGACAGGTATCCGGTAAGCGGCAGGGTCGGAACAGGAGAGCGCACGAGGG
AGCTTCCAGGGGGAAACGCCTGGTATCTTTATAGTCCTGTCGGGTTTCGCCACCTCTGACTTGAGCGTCG
ATTTTTGTGATGCTCGTCAGGGGGGCGGAGCCTATGGAAAAACGCCAGCAACGCGGCCTTTTTACGGTTC
CTGGCCTTTTGCTGGCCTTTTGCTCACATGTTCTTTCCTGCGTTATCCCCTGATTCTGTGGATAACCGTA
TTACCGCCTTTGAGTGAGCTGATACCGCTCGCCGCAGCCGAACGACCGAGCGCAGCGAGTCAGTGAGCGA
GGAAGCGGAAGAGCGCCCAATACGCAAACCGCCTCTCCCCGCGCGTTGGCCGATTCATTAATGCAGCAAG
CTCATGGCTGACTAATTTTTTTTATTTATGCAGAGGCCGAGGCCGCCTCGGCCTCTGAGCTATTCCAGAA
GTAGTGAGGAGGCTTTTTTGGAGGCCTAGGCTTTTGCAAAAAGCTCCCCGTGGCACGACAGGTTTCCCGA
CTGGAAAGCGGGCAGTGAGCGCAACGCAATTAATGTGAGTTAGCTCACTCATTAGGCACCCCAGGCTTTA
CACTTTATGCTTCCGGCTCGTATGTTGTGTGGAATTGTGAGCGGATAACAATTTCACACAGGAAACAGCT
ATGACATGATTACGAATTTCACAAATAAAGCATTTTTTTCACTGCATTCTAGTTGTGGTTTGTCCAAACT
CATCAATGTATCTTATCATGTCTGGATCAACTGGATAACTCAAGCTAACCAAAATCATCCCAAACTTCCC
ACCCCATACCCTATTACCACTGCCAATTACCTGTGGTTTCATTTACTCTAAACCTGTGATTCCTCTGAAT
TATTTTCATTTTAAAGAAATTGTATTTGTTAAATATGTACTACAAACTTAGTAGT
